Addgene plasmid #162028: pLEX303-ARF6-T157N-mNeonGreen
Purpose: Fast cycling ARF mutant
Depositing lab: David Bryant. Depositing organization: University of Glasgow. Publication: An ARF GTPase module promoting invasion and metastasis through regulating phosphoinositide metabolism. Nacke M, Sandilands E, Nikolatou K, Roman-Fernandez A, Mason S, Patel R, Lilla S, Yelland T, Galbraith LCA, Freckmann EC, McGarry L, Morton JP, Shanks E, Leung HY, Markert E, Ismail S, Zanivan S, Blyth K, Bryant DM. Nat Commun. 2021 Mar 12;12(1):1623. doi: 10.1038/s41467-021-21847-4. PubMed 33712589.
Backbone
  Vector backbone: pLEX303-NG
  Vector type: Lentiviral
Growth in bacteria
  Bacterial resistance: Ampicillin, 100 μg/mL
  Growth temperature: 37°C
  Growth strain: NEB Stable
  Copy number: High Copy
Gene/Insert
  Gene/Insert name: ARF6
  Species: H. sapiens (human)
  Mutation: T151N
  Entrez Gene: ARF6
  Cloning method: Restriction Enzyme; 5′ cloning site Unknown (unknown if destroyed)
Terms and licenses: Academic/Nonprofit Terms; Industry Terms: Not Available to Industry
Depositor comments: Please visit https://doi.org/10.1101/851410 for bioRxiv preprint.
How to cite: pLEX303-ARF6-T157N-mNeonGreen was a gift from David Bryant (Addgene plasmid # 162028 ; http://n2t.net/addgene:162028 ; RRID:Addgene_162028)
