[The description below was written by a language model from this plasmid's Addgene catalogue record and pLannotate feature annotations shown in this document.]
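Description:
pLEX303-ARF6-T157N-mNeonGreen is a third-generation, self-inactivating HIV-1-based lentiviral transfer plasmid built on the pLEX303-NG backbone for expressing a fluorescently tagged mutant of the human small GTPase ARF6 in mammalian cells. In bacteria it is maintained through a high-copy ColE1/pUC-type origin and selected with ampicillin via the bla gene. An f1 origin, an SV40 origin and remnants of a lac/T3/T7 cloning region are also present in the backbone.

The viral genome is transcribed from an RSV promoter fused to a truncated 5' LTR and contains the Ψ packaging signal with a gag fragment, the RRE for Rev-dependent nuclear export, a cPPT/CTS to aid nuclear import, a WPRE to boost transcript stability and expression, and a ΔU3 3' LTR that inactivates LTR promoter activity after integration. An SV40 polyadenylation signal follows the 3' LTR. Two expression units sit between the LTRs. An hPGK promoter drives blasticidin S deaminase, allowing blasticidin selection of transduced cells. Downstream, the CMV enhancer/promoter drives the ARF6 coding sequence followed closely by mNeonGreen, an arrangement consistent with a C-terminal fusion to this bright monomeric green/yellow fluorescent protein.

The stated purpose is expression of a fast-cycling ARF mutant, meaning a variant expected to exchange nucleotide rapidly. The record is internally inconsistent about the substitution: the plasmid name gives T157N, whereas the mutation field lists T151N, and the feature table does not resolve this. The construct suits stable expression and live imaging of ARF6 localisation, and the associated work concerns ARF GTPase signalling in invasion, metastasis and phosphoinositide metabolism.
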