Features (pLannotate 1.2.2; 29 found; start..end, strand, type, name):
     60..363     +  enhancer       CMV enhancer: human cytomegalovirus immediate early enhancer
    364..567     +  promoter       CMV promoter: human cytomegalovirus (CMV) immediate early promoter
    602..1126    +  CDS            ARF6: ARF6_HUMAN - Experimental evidence at protein level: Swiss-Prot protein existence level 1. (Microbial infection) Functions as an allosteric activator of the cholera toxin catalytic subunit, an ADP-ribosyltransferase. From Homo sapiens (Human).
   1148..1855    +  CDS            mNeonGreen: mNeonGreen is a basic (constitutively fluorescent) green/yellow fluorescent protein published in 2013, derived from Branchiostoma lanceolatum. It is reported to be a very rapidly-maturing monomer with moderate acid sensitivity.
   1903..2491    +  misc_feature   WPRE: woodchuck hepatitis virus posttranscriptional regulatory element
   2542..2561    +  misc_feature   cPPT/CTS (fragment): central polypurine tract and central termination sequence of HIV-1
   2563..2796    +  LTR            3' LTR (ΔU3): self-inactivating 3' long terminal repeat (LTR) from HIV-1
   2874..2995    +  polyA_signal   SV40 poly(A) signal: SV40 polyadenylation signal
   3035..3170    +  rep_origin     SV40 ori: SV40 origin of replication
   3191..3209    -  promoter       T7 promoter: promoter for bacteriophage T7 RNA polymerase
   3217..3372    +  CDS            lacZα (fragment): LacZα fragment of β-galactosidase; lacZ fragment
   3377..3805    +  rep_origin     f1 ori (sequence partly withheld): f1 bacteriophage origin of replication; arrow indicates direction of (+) strand synthesis
   3858..3962    +  promoter       AmpR promoter: bla
   3963..4823    +  CDS            AmpR: β-lactamase; bla; confers resistance to ampicillin, carbenicillin, and related antibiotics
   4994..5582    +  rep_origin     ori: high-copy-number ColE1/pMB1/pBR322/pUC origin of replication
   5765..5857    +  CDS            lacI (fragment): lac repressor; lacI; The lac repressor binds to the lac operator to inhibit transcription in E. coli. This inhibition can be relieved by adding lactose or isopropyl-β-D-thiogalactopyranoside (IPTG).
   5870..5891    +  protein_bind   CAP binding site: CAP binding activates transcription in the presence of cAMP. E. coli catabolite activator protein
   5906..5936    +  promoter       lac promoter: promoter for the E. coli lac operon
   5944..5960    +  protein_bind   lac operator: The lac repressor binds to the lac operator to inhibit transcription in E. coli. This inhibition can be relieved by adding lactose or isopropyl-β-D-thiogalactopyranoside (IPTG). lac repressor encoded by lacI
   6005..6023    +  promoter       T3 promoter: promoter for bacteriophage T3 RNA polymerase
   6051..6277    +  promoter       RSV promoter: Rous sarcoma virus enhancer/promoter
   6278..6458    +  LTR            5' LTR (truncated): truncated 5' long terminal repeat (LTR) from HIV-1
   6505..6630    +  misc_feature   HIV-1 Ψ: packaging signal of human immunodeficiency virus type 1
   6614..6977    +  CDS            HIV-1 gag (fragment): gag protein from human immunodeficiency virus 1; gag
   7123..7356    +  misc_feature   RRE: The Rev response element (RRE) of HIV-1 allows for Rev-dependent mRNA export from the nucleus to the cytoplasm.
   7733..7759    +  CDS            Rev (fragment): human immunodeficiency virus 1 (HIV-1) Rev protein; rev; enhances nuclear export of unspliced and incompletely spliced viral mRNAs
   7760..8260    +  promoter       hPGK promoter: human phosphoglycerate kinase 1 promoter
   8272..8667    +  CDS            BSD: blasticidin S deaminase; Aspergillus terreus BSD; confers resistance to blasticidin
   8727..8844    +  misc_feature   cPPT/CTS: central polypurine tract and central termination sequence of HIV-1
>Addgene plasmid #162028 | pLEX303-ARF6-T157N-mNeonGreen | addgene full sequence | sequence record 318866 | Addgene NGS Result
GGTTATTAATAGTAATCAATTACGGGGTCATTAGTTCATAGCCCATATATGGAGTTCCGCGTTACATAAC
TTACGGTAAATGGCCCGCCTGGCTGACCGCCCAACGACCCCCGCCCATTGACGTCAATAATGACGTATGT
TCCCATAGTAACGCCAATAGGGACTTTCCATTGACGTCAATGGGTGGAGTATTTACGGTAAACTGCCCAC
TTGGCAGTACATCAAGTGTATCATATGCCAAGTACGCCCCCTATTGACGTCAATGACGGTAAATGGCCCG
CCTGGCATTATGCCCAGTACATGACCTTATGGGACTTTCCTACTTGGCAGTACATCTACGTATTAGTCAT
CGCTATTACCATGGTGATGCGGTTTTGGCAGTACATCAATGGGCGTGGATAGCGGTTTGACTCACGGGGA
TTTCCAAGTCTCCACCCCATTGACGTCAATGGGAGTTTGTTTTGGCACCAAAATCAACGGGACTTTCCAA
AATGTCGTAACAACTCCGCCCCATTGACGCAAATGGGCGGTAGGCGTGTACGGTGGGAGGTCTATATAAG
CAGAGCTGGTTTAGTGAACCGTCAGATCCGCTAGCGCCACCATGGGGAAGGTGCTATCCAAAATCTTCGG
GAACAAGGAAATGCGGATCCTCATGTTGGGCCTGGACGCGGCCGGCAAGACAACAATCCTGTACAAGTTG
AAGCTGGGCCAGTCGGTGACCACCATTCCCACTGTGGGTTTCAACGTGGAGACGGTGACTTACAAAAATG
TCAAGTTCAACGTATGGGATGTGGGCGGCCAGGACAAGATCCGGCCGCTCTGGCGGCATTACTACACTGG
GACCCAAGGTCTCATCTTCGTAGTGGACTGCGCCGACCGCGACCGCATCGATGAGGCTCGCCAGGAGCTG
CACCGCATTATCAATGACCGGGAGATGAGGGACGCCATAATCCTCATCTTCGCCAACAAGCAGGACCTGC
CCGATGCCATGAAACCCCACGAGATCCAGGAGAAACTGGGCCTGACCCGGATTCGGGACAGGAACTGGTA
TGTGCAGCCCTCCTGTGCCAACTCAGGGGACGGACTCTATGAGGGCCTGACCTGGCTGACCAGCAACTAC
AAATCTGAGGATCCACCGGTCGCCACCATGGTGAGCAAGGGCGAGGAGGATAACATGGCCTCTCTCCCAG
CGACACATGAGTTACACATCTTTGGCTCCATCAACGGTGTGGACTTTGACATGGTGGGTCAGGGCACCGG
CAATCCAAATGATGGTTATGAGGAGTTAAACCTGAAGTCCACCAAGGGTGACCTCCAGTTCTCCCCCTGG
ATTCTGGTCCCTCATATCGGGTATGGCTTCCATCAGTACCTGCCCTACCCTGACGGGATGTCGCCTTTCC
AGGCCGCCATGGTAGATGGCTCCGGCTACCAAGTCCATCGCACAATGCAGTTTGAAGATGGTGCCTCCCT
TACTGTTAACTACCGCTACACCTACGAGGGAAGCCACATCAAAGGAGAGGCCCAGGTGAAGGGGACTGGT
TTCCCTGCTGACGGTCCTGTGATGACCAACTCGCTGACCGCTGCGGACTGGTGCAGGTCGAAGAAGACTT
ACCCCAACGACAAAACCATCATCAGTACCTTTAAGTGGAGTTACACCACTGGAAATGGCAAGCGCTACCG
GAGCACTGCGCGGACCACCTACACCTTTGCCAAGCCAATGGCGGCTAACTATCTGAAGAACCAGCCGATG
TACGTGTTCCGTAAGACGGAGCTCAAGCACTCCAAGACCGAGCTCAACTTCAAGGAGTGGCAAAAGGCCT
TTACCGATGTGATGGGCATGGACGAGCTGTACAAGTAAAGCGGCCGCGACTCTAGCGCTAACCGGTGGCG
CGTTAAGTCGACAATCAACCTCTGGATTACAAAATTTGTGAAAGATTGACTGGTATTCTTAACTATGTTG
CTCCTTTTACGCTATGTGGATACGCTGCTTTAATGCCTTTGTATCATGCTATTGCTTCCCGTATGGCTTT
CATTTTCTCCTCCTTGTATAAATCCTGGTTGCTGTCTCTTTATGAGGAGTTGTGGCCCGTTGTCAGGCAA
CGTGGCGTGGTGTGCACTGTGTTTGCTGACGCAACCCCCACTGGTTGGGGCATTGCCACCACCTGTCAGC
TCCTTTCCGGGACTTTCGCTTTCCCCCTCCCTATTGCCACGGCGGAACTCATCGCCGCCTGCCTTGCCCG
CTGCTGGACAGGGGCTCGGCTGTTGGGCACTGACAATTCCGTGGTGTTGTCGGGGAAATCATCGTCCTTT
CCTTGGCTGCTCGCCTGTGTTGCCACCTGGATTCTGCGCGGGACGTCCTTCTGCTACGTCCCTTCGGCCC
TCAATCCAGCGGACCTTCCTTCCCGCGGCCTGCTGCCGGCTCTGCGGCCTCTTCCGCGTCTTCGCCTTCG
CCCTCAGACGAGTCGGATCTCCCTTTGGGCCGCCTCCCCGCGTCGACTTTAAGACCAATGACTTACAAGG
CAGCTGTAGATCTTAGCCACTTTTTAAAAGAAAAGGGGGGACTGGAAGGGCTAATTCACTCCCAACGAAG
ACAAGATCTGCTTTTTGCTTGTACTGGGTCTCTCTGGTTAGACCAGATCTGAGCCTGGGAGCTCTCTGGC
TAACTAGGGAACCCACTGCTTAAGCCTCAATAAAGCTTGCCTTGAGTGCTTCAAGTAGTGTGTGCCCGTC
TGTTGTGTGACTCTGGTAACTAGAGATCCCTCAGACCCTTTTAGTCAGTGTGGAAAATCTCTAGCAGTAC
GTATAGTAGTTCATGTCATCTTATTATTCAGTATTTATAACTTGCAAAGAAATGAATATCAGAGAGTGAG
AGGAACTTGTTTATTGCAGCTTATAATGGTTACAAATAAAGCAATAGCATCACAAATTTCACAAATAAAG
CATTTTTTTCACTGCATTCTAGTTGTGGTTTGTCCAAACTCATCAATGTATCTTATCATGTCTGGCTCTA
GCTATCCCGCCCCTAACTCCGCCCATCCCGCCCCTAACTCCGCCCAGTTCCGCCCATTCTCCGCCCCATG
GCTGACTAATTTTTTTTATTTATGCAGAGGCCGAGGCCGCCTCGGCCTCTGAGCTATTCCAGAAGTAGTG
AGGAGGCTTTTTTGGAGGCCTAGGGACGTACCCAATTCGCCCTATAGTGAGTCGTATTACGCGCGCTCAC
TGGCCGTCGTTTTACAACGTCGTGACTGGGAAAACCCTGGCGTTACCCAACTTAATCGCCTTGCAGCACA
TCCCCCTTTCGCCAGCTGGCGTAATAGCGAAGAGGCCCGCACCGATCGCCCTTCCCAACAGTTGCGCAGC
CTGAATGGCGAATGGG
[124 nt withheld, positions 3377-3500]
C
[91 nt withheld, positions 3502-3592]
A
[49 nt withheld, positions 3594-3642]
CCTTTGACGTTGGAGTCCACGTTCTTT
[37 nt withheld, positions 3670-3706]
ACCCTATCTCGGTCTATTCTTTTGATTTATAAGGGATTTTGCCGATTTCGGCCTATTGGTTAAAAAATGA
GCTGATTTAACAAAAATTTAACGCGAATTTTAACAAAATATTAACGCTTACAATTTAGGTGGCACTTTTC
GGGGAAATGTGCGCGGAACCCCTATTTGTTTATTTTTCTAAATACATTCAAATATGTATCCGCTCATGAG
ACAATAACCCTGATAAATGCTTCAATAATATTGAAAAAGGAAGAGTATGAGTATTCAACATTTCCGTGTC
GCCCTTATTCCCTTTTTTGCGGCATTTTGCCTTCCTGTTTTTGCTCACCCAGAAACGCTGGTGAAAGTAA
AAGATGCTGAAGATCAGTTGGGTGCACGAGTGGGTTACATCGAACTGGATCTCAACAGCGGTAAGATCCT
TGAGAGTTTTCGCCCCGAAGAACGTTTTCCAATGATGAGCACTTTTAAAGTTCTGCTATGTGGCGCGGTA
TTATCCCGTATTGACGCCGGGCAAGAGCAACTCGGTCGCCGCATACACTATTCTCAGAATGACTTGGTTG
AGTACTCACCAGTCACAGAAAAGCATCTTACGGATGGCATGACAGTAAGAGAATTATGCAGTGCTGCCAT
AACCATGAGTGATAACACTGCGGCCAACTTACTTCTGACAACGATCGGAGGACCGAAGGAGCTAACCGCT
TTTTTGCACAACATGGGGGATCATGTAACTCGCCTTGATCGTTGGGAACCGGAGCTGAATGAAGCCATAC
CAAACGACGAGCGTGACACCACGATGCCTGTAGCAATGGCAACAACGTTGCGCAAACTATTAACTGGCGA
ACTACTTACTCTAGCTTCCCGGCAACAATTAATAGACTGGATGGAGGCGGATAAAGTTGCAGGACCACTT
CTGCGCTCGGCCCTTCCGGCTGGCTGGTTTATTGCTGATAAATCTGGAGCCGGTGAGCGTGGGTCTCGCG
GTATCATTGCAGCACTGGGGCCAGATGGTAAGCCCTCCCGTATCGTAGTTATCTACACGACGGGGAGTCA
GGCAACTATGGATGAACGAAATAGACAGATCGCTGAGATAGGTGCCTCACTGATTAAGCATTGGTAACTG
TCAGACCAAGTTTACTCATATATACTTTAGATTGATTTAAAACTTCATTTTTAATTTAAAAGGATCTAGG
TGAAGATCCTTTTTGATAATCTCATGACCAAAATCCCTTAACGTGAGTTTTCGTTCCACTGAGCGTCAGA
CCCCGTAGAAAAGATCAAAGGATCTTCTTGAGATCCTTTTTTTCTGCGCGTAATCTGCTGCTTGCAAACA
AAAAAACCACCGCTACCAGCGGTGGTTTGTTTGCCGGATCAAGAGCTACCAACTCTTTTTCCGAAGGTAA
CTGGCTTCAGCAGAGCGCAGATACCAAATACTGTTCTTCTAGTGTAGCCGTAGTTAGGCCACCACTTCAA
GAACTCTGTAGCACCGCCTACATACCTCGCTCTGCTAATCCTGTTACCAGTGGCTGCTGCCAGTGGCGAT
AAGTCGTGTCTTACCGGGTTGGACTCAAGACGATAGTTACCGGATAAGGCGCAGCGGTCGGGCTGAACGG
GGGGTTCGTGCACACAGCCCAGCTTGGAGCGAACGACCTACACCGAACTGAGATACCTACAGCGTGAGCT
ATGAGAAAGCGCCACGCTTCCCGAAGGGAGAAAGGCGGACAGGTATCCGGTAAGCGGCAGGGTCGGAACA
GGAGAGCGCACGAGGGAGCTTCCAGGGGGAAACGCCTGGTATCTTTATAGTCCTGTCGGGTTTCGCCACC
TCTGACTTGAGCGTCGATTTTTGTGATGCTCGTCAGGGGGGCGGAGCCTATGGAAAAACGCCAGCAACGC
GGCCTTTTTACGGTTCCTGGCCTTTTGCTGGCCTTTTGCTCACATGTTCTTTCCTGCGTTATCCCCTGAT
TCTGTGGATAACCGTATTACCGCCTTTGAGTGAGCTGATACCGCTCGCCGCAGCCGAACGACCGAGCGCA
GCGAGTCAGTGAGCGAGGAAGCGGAAGAGCGCCCAATACGCAAACCGCCTCTCCCCGCGCGTTGGCCGAT
TCATTAATGCAGCTGGCACGACAGGTTTCCCGACTGGAAAGCGGGCAGTGAGCGCAACGCAATTAATGTG
AGTTAGCTCACTCATTAGGCACCCCAGGCTTTACACTTTATGCTTCCGGCTCGTATGTTGTGTGGAATTG
TGAGCGGATAACAATTTCACACAGGAAACAGCTATGACCATGATTACGCCAAGCGCGCAATTAACCCTCA
CTAAAGGGAACAAAAGCTGGAGCTGCAAGCTTAATGTAGTCTTATGCAATACTCTTGTAGTCTTGCAACA
TGGTAACGATGAGTTAGCAACATGCCTTACAAGGAGAGAAAAAGCACCGTGCATGCCGATTGGTGGAAGT
AAGGTGGTACGATCGTGCCTTATTAGGAAGGCAACAGACGGGTCTGACATGGATTGGACGAACCACTGAA
TTGCCGCATTGCAGAGATATTGTATTTAAGTGCCTAGCTCGATACATAAACGGGTCTCTCTGGTTAGACC
AGATCTGAGCCTGGGAGCTCTCTGGCTAACTAGGGAACCCACTGCTTAAGCCTCAATAAAGCTTGCCTTG
AGTGCTTCAAGTAGTGTGTGCCCGTCTGTTGTGTGACTCTGGTAACTAGAGATCCCTCAGACCCTTTTAG
TCAGTGTGGAAAATCTCTAGCAGTGGCGCCCGAACAGGGACTTGAAAGCGAAAGGGAAACCAGAGGAGCT
CTCTCGACGCAGGACTCGGCTTGCTGAAGCGCGCACGGCAAGAGGCGAGGGGCGGCGACTGGTGAGTACG
CCAAAAATTTTGACTAGCGGAGGCTAGAAGGAGAGAGATGGGTGCGAGAGCGTCAGTATTAAGCGGGGGA
GAATTAGATCGCGATGGGAAAAAATTCGGTTAAGGCCAGGGGGAAAGAAAAAATATAAATTAAAACATAT
AGTATGGGCAAGCAGGGAGCTAGAACGATTCGCAGTTAATCCTGGCCTGTTAGAAACATCAGAAGGCTGT
AGACAAATACTGGGACAGCTACAACCATCCCTTCAGACAGGATCAGAAGAACTTAGATCATTATATAATA
CAGTAGCAACCCTCTATTGTGTGCATCAAAGGATAGAGATAAAAGACACCAAGGAAGCTTTAGACAAGAT
AGAGGAAGAGCAAAACAAAAGTAAGACCACCGCACAGCAAGCGGCCGCTGATCTTCAGACCTGGAGGAGG
AGATATGAGGGACAATTGGAGAAGTGAATTATATAAATATAAAGTAGTAAAAATTGAACCATTAGGAGTA
GCACCCACCAAGGCAAAGAGAAGAGTGGTGCAGAGAGAAAAAAGAGCAGTGGGAATAGGAGCTTTGTTCC
TTGGGTTCTTGGGAGCAGCAGGAAGCACTATGGGCGCAGCGTCAATGACGCTGACGGTACAGGCCAGACA
ATTATTGTCTGGTATAGTGCAGCAGCAGAACAATTTGCTGAGGGCTATTGAGGCGCAACAGCATCTGTTG
CAACTCACAGTCTGGGGCATCAAGCAGCTCCAGGCAAGAATCCTGGCTGTGGAAAGATACCTAAAGGATC
AACAGCTCCTGGGGATTTGGGGTTGCTCTGGAAAACTCATTTGCACCACTGCTGTGCCTTGGAATGCTAG
TTGGAGTAATAAATCTCTGGAACAGATTTGGAATCACACGACCTGGATGGAGTGGGACAGAGAAATTAAC
AATTACACAAGCTTAATACACTCCTTAATTGAAGAATCGCAAAACCAGCAAGAAAAGAATGAACAAGAAT
TATTGGAATTAGATAAATGGGCAAGTTTGTGGAATTGGTTTAACATAACAAATTGGCTGTGGTATATAAA
ATTATTCATAATGATAGTAGGAGGCTTGGTAGGTTTAAGAATAGTTTTTGCTGTACTTTCTATAGTGAAT
AGAGTTAGGCAGGGATATTCACCATTATCGTTTCAGACCCACCTCCCAACCCCGAGGGGACCCTTGCGCC
TTTTCCAAGGCAGCCCTGGGTTTGCGCAGGGACGCGGCTGCTCTGGGCGTGGTTCCGGGAAACGCAGCGG
CGCCGACCCTGGGTCTCGCACATTCTTCACGTCCGTTCGCAGCGTCACCCGGATCTTCGCCGCTACCCTT
GTGGGCCCCCCGGCGACGCTTCCTGCTCCGCCCCTAAGTCGGGAAGGTTCCTTGCGGTTCGCGGCGTGCC
GGACGTGACAAACGGAAGCCGCACGTCTCACTAGTACCCTCGCAGACGGACAGCGCCAGGGAGCAATGGC
AGCGCGCCGACCGCGATGGGCTGTGGCCAATAGCGGCTGCTCAGCAGGGCGCGCCGAGAGCAGCGGCCGG
GAAGGGGCGGTGCGGGAGGCGGGGTGTGGGGCGGTAGTGTGGGCCCTGTTCCTGCCCGCGCGGTGTTCCG
CATTCTGCAAGCCTCCGGAGCGCACGTCGGCAGTCGGCTCCCTCGTTGACCGAATCACCGACCTCTCTCC
CCAGGGGGTACCACCATGGCCAAGCCTTTGTCTCAAGAAGAATCCACCCTCATTGAAAGAGCAACGGCTA
CAATCAACAGCATCCCCATCTCTGAAGACTACAGCGTCGCCAGCGCAGCTCTCTCTAGCGACGGCCGCAT
CTTCACTGGTGTCAATGTATATCATTTTACTGGGGGACCTTGTGCAGAACTCGTGGTGCTGGGCACTGCT
GCTGCTGCGGCAGCTGGCAACCTGACTTGTATCGTCGCGATCGGAAATGAGAACAGGGGCATCTTGAGCC
CCTGCGGACGGTGCCGACAGGTGCTTCTCGATCTGCATCCTGGGATCAAAGCCATAGTGAAGGACAGTGA
TGGACAGCCGACGGCAGTTGGGATTCGTGAATTGCTGCCCTCTGGTTATGTGTGGGAGGGCCTGCAGCTG
CAGTAGTAAGAATTCTAGATCTTGAGACAAATGGCAGTATTCATCCACAATTTTAAAAGAAAAGGGGGGA
TTGGGGGGTACAGTGCAGGGGAAAGAATAGTAGACATAATAGCAACAGACATACAAACTAAAGAATTACA
AAAACAAATTACAAAAATTCAAAATTTTCGGGTTTATTACAGGGACAGCAGAGATCCACTTTGGCGCCGG
CTCGAGGGGGCCCGG
